Addgene plasmid #214559: AiP1860 - pAAV-AiE2564m-minBG-SYFP2-WPRE-BGHpA
Purpose: AiE2564m is an enhancer sequence, designed to drive AAV-mediated transgene expression in specific populations of brain cells
Depositing lab: Allen Institute for Brain Science & Bosiljka Tasic. Depositing organization: Allen Institute. Publication: A suite of enhancer AAVs and transgenic mouse lines for genetic access to cortical cell types. Ben-Simon Y, Hooper M, Narayan S, Daigle TL, Dwivedi D, Way SW, Oster A, Stafford DA, Mich JK, Taormina MJ, Martinez RA, Opitz-Araya X, Roth JR, Alexander JR, Allen S, Amster A, Arbuckle J, Ayala A, Baker PM, Bakken TE, Barcelli T, Barta S, Bendrick J, Bertagnolli D, Bielstein C, Bishwakarma P, Bowlus J, Boyer G, Brouner K, Casian B, Casper T, Chakka AB, Chakrabarty R, Chance RK, Chavan S, Clark M, Colbert K, Collman F, Daniel S, Departee M, DiValentin P, Donadio N, Dotson N, Egdorf T, Fliss T, Gabitto M, Garcia J, Gary A, Gasperini M, Gloe J, Goldy J, Gore BB, Graybuck L, Greisman N, Haeseleer F, Halterman C, Haradon Z, Hastings SD, Helback O, Ho W, Hockemeyer D, Huang C, Huff S, Hunker A, Johansen N, Jones D, Juneau Z, Kalmbach B, Kannan M, Khem S, Kussick E, Kutsal R, Larsen R, Lee C, Lee AY, Leibly M, Lenz GH, Li S, Liang E, Lusk N, Madigan Z, Malloy J, Malone J, McCue R, Melchor J, Mollenkopf T, Moosman S, Morin E, Newman D, Ng L, Ngo K, Omstead V, Otto S, Oyama A, Pena N, Pham T, Phillips E, Pom CA, Potekhina L, Ransford S, Ray PL, Rette D, Reynoldson C, Rimorin C, Rocha D, Ruiz A, Sanchez REA, Sawyer L, Sedeno-Cortes A, Sevigny JP, Shapovalova N, Shepard N, Shulga L, Sigler AR, Siverts L, Soliman S, Somasundaram S, Staats B, Stewart K, Szelenyi E, Tieu M, Trader C, Tran A, van Velthoven CTJ, Walker M, Wang Y, Weed N, Wirthlin M, Wood T, Wynalda B, Yao Z, Zhou T, Ariza J, Dee N, Reding M, Ronellenfitch K, Mufti S, Sunkin SM, Smith KA, Esposito L, Waters J, Thyagarajan B, Yao S, Lein ES, Zeng H, Levi BP, Ngai J, Ting JT, Tasic B. Cell. 2025 May 16:S0092-8674(25)00513-6. doi: 10.1016/j.cell.2025.05.002. PubMed 40403729.
Backbone
  Vector backbone: pAAV2
  Vector type: AAV
Growth in bacteria
  Bacterial resistance: Ampicillin, 100 μg/mL
  Growth temperature: 37°C
  Growth strain: NEB Stable
  Copy number: High Copy
Gene/Insert
  Gene/Insert name: SYFP2
  Species: Synthetic
  Promoter: minBG
  Cloning method: Gibson Cloning
Terms and licenses: Academic/Nonprofit Terms; Industry Terms: Not Available to Industry
Depositor comments: 5' Cloning Site: SgrAI (destroyed), 3' Cloning Site: SgrAI (destroyed). Please visit https://doi.org/10.1101/2024.06.10.597244 for bioRxiv preprint.
How to cite: AiP1860 - pAAV-AiE2564m-minBG-SYFP2-WPRE-BGHpA was a gift from Allen Institute for Brain Science & Bosiljka Tasic (Addgene plasmid # 214559 ; http://n2t.net/addgene:214559 ; RRID:Addgene_214559)
