[The description below was written by a language model from this plasmid's Addgene catalogue record and pLannotate feature annotations shown in this document.]
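Description:
AiP1860 - pAAV-AiE2564m-minBG-SYFP2-WPRE-BGHpA is an AAV transfer plasmid built on a pAAV2 backbone, intended for packaging a recombinant adeno-associated virus genome that reports enhancer activity in the brain. In bacteria it is maintained through a high-copy ColE1/pUC-type origin and selected with ampicillin via the β-lactamase gene and its promoter. An f1 phage origin and short remnants of pBR322 rop and bom sequences are also present in the backbone. The 4,663 nt sequenced record shows one complete AAV2 inverted terminal repeat. The opposite repeat is annotated only as two short fragments, which may reflect how difficult these structured repeats are to sequence and annotate, or a partially truncated ITR; the record does not resolve this.

Between the ITRs lies a single expression cassette. The AiE2564m enhancer is placed upstream of minBG, a minimal promoter (by its name, a minimal beta-globin promoter) that has little activity on its own, so transcription depends on the enhancer and should be restricted to cells in which that enhancer is active. Neither the enhancer nor minBG was annotated in the feature table, but an unannotated gap between the SYFP2 coding sequence and the fragmentary ITR is where they would be expected. The reporter is SYFP2, a rapidly maturing monomeric yellow fluorescent protein derived from Aequorea victoria. It is followed by WPRE sequence, detected as two fragments and possibly a shortened form, which enhances transcript stability and expression, and by the bovine growth hormone polyadenylation signal. The construct belongs to a collection of enhancer AAVs for genetic access to cortical cell types and is used to label specific brain cell populations; the record does not state which population AiE2564m targets.
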