Features (pLannotate 1.2.2; 14 found; start..end, strand, type, name):
    128..163     +  CDS            rop (fragment): Rop protein, which maintains plasmids at low copy number; rop
    265..314     +  misc_feature   bom (fragment): basis of mobility region from pBR322
    315..770     -  rep_origin     f1 ori (sequence partly withheld): f1 bacteriophage origin of replication; arrow indicates direction of (+) strand synthesis
    789..840     +  misc_feature   bom (fragment): basis of mobility region from pBR322
    845..985     -  repeat_region  AAV2 ITR: inverted terminal repeat of adeno-associated virus serotype 2 inverted
   1103..1214    -  polyA_signal   bGH poly(A) signal: bovine growth hormone polyadenylation signal
   1231..1311    -  misc_feature   WPRE (fragment): woodchuck hepatitis virus posttranscriptional regulatory element
   1317..1474    -  misc_feature   WPRE (fragment): woodchuck hepatitis virus posttranscriptional regulatory element
   1514..2230    -  CDS            SYFP2: SYFP2 is a basic (constitutively fluorescent) yellow fluorescent protein published in 2006, derived from Aequorea victoria. It is reported to be a very rapidly-maturing monomer with moderate acid sensitivity.
   2816..2843    -  repeat_region  AAV2 ITR (fragment): inverted terminal repeat of adeno-associated virus serotype 2 inverted
   2872..2899    -  repeat_region  AAV2 ITR (fragment): inverted terminal repeat of adeno-associated virus serotype 2 inverted
   2972..3560    -  rep_origin     ori: high-copy-number ColE1/pMB1/pBR322/pUC origin of replication
   3731..4591    -  CDS            AmpR: β-lactamase; bla; confers resistance to ampicillin, carbenicillin, and related antibiotics
   4592..33      -  promoter       AmpR promoter (across the origin): bla
>Addgene plasmid #214559 | AiP1860 - pAAV-AiE2564m-minBG-SYFP2-WPRE-BGHpA | addgene full sequence | sequence record 432573 | Addgene NGS Result
TATTTAGAAAAATAAACAAATAGGGGTTCCGCGCACATTTCCCCGAAAAGTGCCACCTGACGTCTAAGAA
ACCATTATTATCATGACATTAACCTATAAAAATAGGCGTATCACGAGGCCCTTTCGTCTCGCGCGTTTCG
GTGATGACGGTGAAAACCTCTGACACATGCAGCTCCCGGAGACGGTCACAGCTTGTCTGTAAGCGGATGC
CGGGAGCAGACAAGCCCGTCAGGGCGCGTCAGCGGGTGTTGGCGGGTGTCGGGGCTGGCTTAACTATGCG
GCATCAGAGCAGATTGTACTGAGAGTGCACCATAAAATTGTAAACGTTAATATTTTGTTAAAATTCGCGT
TAAATTTTTGTTAAATCAGCTCATTTTTTAACCAATAGACCGAAATCGGCAAAATCCCTTATAAATCAAA
AGAATAGCCCGAGATAGAGT
[37 nt withheld, positions 441-477]
AAAGAACGTGGACTCCAACGTCAAAGG
[141 nt withheld, positions 505-645]
G
[46 nt withheld, positions 647-692]
A
[95 nt withheld, positions 694-788]
TATGCGGTGTGAAATACCGCACAGATGCGTAAGGAGAAAATACCGCATCAGGCGCCCCTGCAGGCAGCTG
CGCGCTCGCTCGCTCACTGAGGCCGCCCGGGCAAAGCCCGGGCGTCGGGCGACCTTTGGTCGCCCGGCCT
CAGTGAGCGAGCGAGCGCGCAGAGAGGGAGTGGCCAACTCCATCACTAGGGGTTCCTGCGGCCGCTCGGT
CCGCACGTGAGATCTCATGCCTGCTATTGTCTTCCCAATCCTCCCCCTTGCTGTCCTGCCCCACCCCACC
CCCCAGAATAGAATGACACCTACTCAGACAATGCGATGCAATTTCCTCATTTTATTAGGAAAGGACAGTG
GGAGTGGCACCTTCCAGGGTCAAGGAAGGCACGGGGGAGGGGCAAACAACAGATGGCTGGCAACTAGAAG
GCACAGTCGAAGATCTCTCGAGCCACGGAATTGTCAGTGCCCAACAGCCGAGCCCCTGTCCAGCAGCGGG
CAAGGCAGGCGGCGATGAGTTCCGCCGTGGCAAGAACTAACCAGGATTTATACAAGGAGGAGAAAATGAA
AGCCATACGGGAAGCAATAGCATGATACAAAGGCATTAAAGCAGCGTATCCACATAGCGTAAAAGGAGCA
ACATAGTTAAGAATACCAGTCAATCTTTCACAAATTTTGTAATCCAGAGGTTGATTATGATATCGAATTC
GCGGCCGCGGCGCGCCGTCGACTTACTTGTACAGCTCGTCCATGCCGAGAGTGATCCCGGCGGCGGTCAC
GAACTCCAGCAGGACCATGTGATCGCGCTTCTCGTTGGGGTCTTTGCTCAGCTTGGACTGGTAGCTCAGG
TAGTGGTTGTCGGGCAGCAGCACGGGGCCGTCGCCGATGGGGGTGTTCTGCTGGTAGTGGTCGGCGAGCT
GCACGCCGCCGTCCTCGATGTTGTGGCGGATCTTGAAGTTGGCCTTGATGCCGTTCTTCTGCTTGTCGGC
GGTGATATAGACGTTGTGGCTGTTGTAGTTGTACTCCAGCTTGTGCCCCAGGATGTTGCCGTCCTCCTTG
AAGTCGATGCCCTTCAGCTCGATGCGGTTCACCAGGGTGTCGCCCTCGAACTTCACCTCGGCGCGGGTCT
TGTAGTTGCCGTCGTCCTTGAAGAAGATGGTGCGCTCCTGGACGTAGCCTTCGGGCATGGCGGACTTGAA
GAAGTCGTGCTGCTTCATGTGGTCGGGGTAGCGGGCGAAGCACTGCACGCCGTAGCCCAGGGTGGTCACG
AGGGTGGGCCAGGGCACGGGCAGCTTGCCGGTGGTGCAGATCAGCTTCAGGGTCAGCTTGCCGTAGGTGG
CATCGCCCTCGCCCTCGCCGGACACGCTGAACTTGTGGCCGTTTACGTCGCCGTCCAGCTCGACCAGGAT
GGGCACCACCCCGGTGAACAGCTCCTCGCCCTTGCTCACCATGGTGGCGACCGGTAGCGCTAGCTTCGAA
AGATCTGGATCCCAGAAGCAAATGTAAGCAATAGATGGCTCTGCCCTGACTTTTATGCCCAGCCCGAGCT
CCGTGGGGATAGGTTTCTTAGGAGTCTCCAAGGATCAGGATGGGATGTTGAGGCACAGGGAGAAATCAAT
GGTGGCTCTTCTATTTTAGTCTCTAGTTAAATGGTGCCAGCTATGGAGATGGTGAGATGGGGCGGCTACA
CTGGAGAGGAAAGCCGGAAGTCTATTTTGAATGTATTATGGTTCCAAGAGGGATTGTGTGAAGGAAGCAG
TGGGATAGAGATTAGAGCTGCTCAGGATGTGGAGGGGGAGGCTGAGAGAAGATCAGGACTTAGAATGGAA
CTGGTACTTAAAGGCCCCTGGAAGCAAGATAGGAAACCGAACTGGATTCTGATGACGCCATGCTCAGTTT
AACTGGCGACCGGAAACCTCCTTCCTTTTTGAAAGACATTGCTGCTGTTACTCTTTCCATTTGGATTCTC
CCGATTATTACTCTTACAACGCGTGCGGCCGCAGGAACCCCTAGTGATGGAGTTGGCCACTCCCTCTCTG
CGCGCTCGCTCGCTCACTGAGGCCGGGCGACCAAAGGTCGCCCGACGCCCGGGCGGCCTCAGTGAGCGAG
CGAGCGCGCAGCTGCCTGCAGGACATGTGAGCAAAAGGCCAGCAAAAGGCCAGGAACCGTAAAAAGGCCG
CGTTGCTGGCGTTTTTCCATAGGCTCCGCCCCCCTGACGAGCATCACAAAAATCGACGCTCAAGTCAGAG
GTGGCGAAACCCGACAGGACTATAAAGATACCAGGCGTTTCCCCCTGGAAGCTCCCTCGTGCGCTCTCCT
GTTCCGACCCTGCCGCTTACCGGATACCTGTCCGCCTTTCTCCCTTCGGGAAGCGTGGCGCTTTCTCATA
GCTCACGCTGTAGGTATCTCAGTTCGGTGTAGGTCGTTCGCTCCAAGCTGGGCTGTGTGCACGAACCCCC
CGTTCAGCCCGACCGCTGCGCCTTATCCGGTAACTATCGTCTTGAGTCCAACCCGGTAAGACACGACTTA
TCGCCACTGGCAGCAGCCACTGGTAACAGGATTAGCAGAGCGAGGTATGTAGGCGGTGCTACAGAGTTCT
TGAAGTGGTGGCCTAACTACGGCTACACTAGAAGAACAGTATTTGGTATCTGCGCTCTGCTGAAGCCAGT
TACCTTCGGAAAAAGAGTTGGTAGCTCTTGATCCGGCAAACAAACCACCGCTGGTAGCGGTGGTTTTTTT
GTTTGCAAGCAGCAGATTACGCGCAGAAAAAAAGGATCTCAAGAAGATCCTTTGATCTTTTCTACGGGGT
CTGACGCTCAGTGGAACGAAAACTCACGTTAAGGGATTTTGGTCATGAGATTATCAAAAAGGATCTTCAC
CTAGATCCTTTTAAATTAAAAATGAAGTTTTAAATCAATCTAAAGTATATATGAGTAAACTTGGTCTGAC
AGTTACCAATGCTTAATCAGTGAGGCACCTATCTCAGCGATCTGTCTATTTCGTTCATCCATAGTTGCCT
GACTCCCCGTCGTGTAGATAACTACGATACGGGAGGGCTTACCATCTGGCCCCAGTGCTGCAATGATACC
GCGAGACCCACGCTCACCGGCTCCAGATTTATCAGCAATAAACCAGCCAGCCGGAAGGGCCGAGCGCAGA
AGTGGTCCTGCAACTTTATCCGCCTCCATCCAGTCTATTAATTGTTGCCGGGAAGCTAGAGTAAGTAGTT
CGCCAGTTAATAGTTTGCGCAACGTTGTTGCCATTGCTACAGGCATCGTGGTGTCACGCTCGTCGTTTGG
TATGGCTTCATTCAGCTCCGGTTCCCAACGATCAAGGCGAGTTACATGATCCCCCATGTTGTGCAAAAAA
GCGGTTAGCTCCTTCGGTCCTCCGATCGTTGTCAGAAGTAAGTTGGCCGCAGTGTTATCACTCATGGTTA
TGGCAGCACTGCATAATTCTCTTACTGTCATGCCATCCGTAAGATGCTTTTCTGTGACTGGTGAGTACTC
AACCAAGTCATTCTGAGAATAGTGTATGCGGCGACCGAGTTGCTCTTGCCCGGCGTCAATACGGGATAAT
ACCGCGCCACATAGCAGAACTTTAAAAGTGCTCATCATTGGAAAACGTTCTTCGGGGCGAAAACTCTCAA
GGATCTTACCGCTGTTGAGATCCAGTTCGATGTAACCCACTCGTGCACCCAACTGATCTTCAGCATCTTT
TACTTTCACCAGCGTTTCTGGGTGAGCAAAAACAGGAAGGCAAAATGCCGCAAAAAAGGGAATAAGGGCG
ACACGGAAATGTTGAATACTCATACTCTTCCTTTTTCAATATTATTGAAGCATTTATCAGGGTTATTGTC
TCATGAGCGGATACATATTTGAATG
